Addgene plasmid #65499: pFLIP30
Purpose: (Empty Backbone) FRET biosensor Destination vector for E. coli expression. Encodes a FRET pair for fusion with ligand binding domain of interest.
Depositing lab: Wolf Frommer. Depositing organization: Carnegie Institution for Science. Publication: Abscisic acid dynamics in roots detected with genetically encoded FRET sensors. Jones AM, Danielson JA, Manojkumar SN, Lanquar V, Grossmann G, Frommer WB. eLife. 2014 Apr 15;3:e01741. doi: 10.7554/eLife.01741. PubMed 24737862.
Backbone
  Vector backbone: pRSET-B
  Backbone manufacturer: Invitrogen
  Backbone size (bp): 2850
  Modifications to backbone: None
  Vector type: Bacterial Expression
  Promoter: T7 promoter
  Tag / fusion protein: 6His-AFPt9-attR1 (N terminal on backbone); attR2-mCer-cMyc (C terminal on backbone)
Growth in bacteria
  Bacterial resistance: Chloramphenicol and Ampicillin, 25 & 100 μg/mL
  Growth temperature: 37°C
  Growth strain: ccdB Survival
  Copy number: High Copy
Gene/Insert
  Cloning method: Gateway Cloning
  Sequencing primers: 5′ ACAAGTTTGTACAAAAAAGCA; 3′ ACCACTTTGTACAAGAAAGCTG
Terms and licenses: Academic/Nonprofit Terms; Industry Terms: Not Available to Industry
How to cite: pFLIP30 was a gift from Wolf Frommer (Addgene plasmid # 65499 ; http://n2t.net/addgene:65499 ; RRID:Addgene_65499)
