[The description below was written by a language model from this plasmid's Addgene catalogue record and pLannotate feature annotations shown in this document.]
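Description:
pFLIP30 is an empty Gateway destination vector for expressing FRET biosensors in E. coli, built on the Invitrogen pRSET-B backbone. It carries a high-copy ColE1/pUC-type origin, an f1 origin, and an ampicillin resistance gene. The Gateway cassette adds a chloramphenicol resistance marker, so the unrecombined plasmid is selected on both antibiotics. Because the cassette also contains the gyrase toxin gene ccdB, the empty vector must be propagated in a ccdB-tolerant strain.

Expression is driven by the T7 promoter with the phage T7 gene 10 ribosome binding site and ends at a T7 terminator, so it requires a host that supplies T7 RNA polymerase. The reading frame opens with the pRSET leader, which comprises a 6xHis tag, the T7 gene 10 leader and the Xpress epitope with its enterokinase site. This is followed by a yellow fluorescent protein that the catalogue calls AFPt9 and the automated annotation matches to Venus. Next comes the attR1–CmR–ccdB–attR2 cassette, then the cyan protein mCerulean. The catalogue also lists a C-terminal cMyc tag, which the feature table does not call out separately.

An LR recombination with an entry clone replaces the CmR/ccdB cassette with a ligand-binding domain of interest. The result is a single fusion in which the sensory domain sits between the yellow and cyan fluorophores. Ligand-induced conformational changes can then be read out as altered energy transfer between the pair, and the His tag allows purification of the recombinant sensor. The vector is associated with work developing genetically encoded FRET sensors for abscisic acid. It serves as a platform for building and screening candidate sensor designs in bacteria.
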