Features (pLannotate 1.2.2; 24 found; start..end, strand, type, name):
     19..37      +  promoter       T7 promoter: promoter for bacteriophage T7 RNA polymerase
     69..91      +  RBS            RBS: efficient ribosome binding site from bacteriophage T7 gene 10 (Olins and Rangwala, 1989)
    111..131     +  CDS            capTEV™ (fragment): composite tag for in vivo biotinylation, TEV protease cleavage, and 6xHis tagging
    132..164     +  CDS            T7 tag (gene 10 leader): leader peptide from bacteriophage T7 gene 10 promotes efficient translation in E. coli
    168..191     +  CDS            Xpress™ tag: Xpress™ epitope tag, including an enterokinase recognition and cleavage site
    207..920     +  CDS            Venus: Venus is a basic (constitutively fluorescent) yellow fluorescent protein published in 2002, derived from Aequorea victoria. It is reported to be a rapidly-maturing weak dimer with moderate acid sensitivity.
    906..1030    +  protein_bind   attR1: mutant version of attR; recombination site for the Gateway® LR reaction LR Clonase™
   1055..1085    +  promoter       lac UV5 promoter: E. coli lac promoter with an "up" mutation
   1109..1138    +  promoter       cat promoter (fragment): promoter of the E. coli cat gene encoding chloramphenicol acetyltransferase
   1139..1820    +  CDS            CmR (fragment): chloramphenicol acetyltransferase confers resistance to chloramphenicol
   1977..2135    +  CDS            ccdA (fragment): CCDA_ECO57 - Also known as H, letA. Experimental evidence at protein level: Swiss-Prot protein existence level 1. Antitoxin component of a type II toxin-antitoxin (TA) system which inhibits the post-segregational killing (PSK) of plasmid-free cells, also referred to as a plasmid addiction system. Binds to and blocks the activity of CcdB; will also remove bound CcdB protein from the CcdB-GyrA complex by forming a CcdA-CcdB complex, a process termed rejuvenation. Functions as a transcriptional corepressor for the ccdAB operon, repression also requires CcdB (By similarity). From Escherichia coli
   2140..2167    +  CDS            ccdB (fragment): CcdB, a bacterial toxin that poisons DNA gyrase; ccdB; Plasmids containing the ccdB gene cannot be propagated in standard E. coli strains.
   2198..2500    +  CDS            ccdB: CCDB_ECOLI - Also known as G, letB, letD. Experimental evidence at protein level: Swiss-Prot protein existence level 1. Toxic component of a type II toxin-antitoxin (TA) system, functioning in plasmid maintainence. Responsible for the post- segregational killing (PSK) of plasmid-free cells, also referred to as a plasmid addiction system. Half-life of over 2 hours. Cell killing by CcdB is accompanied by filamentation, defects in chromosome and plasmid segregation, defects in cell division, formation of anucleate cells, decreased DNA synthesis and plasmid loss. Interferes with the activity of DN
   2544..2668    -  protein_bind   attR2: mutant version of attR; recombination site for the Gateway® LR reaction LR Clonase™
   2682..3395    +  CDS            mCerulean: mCerulean is a basic (constitutively fluorescent) cyan fluorescent protein published in 2005, derived from Aequorea victoria. It is reported to be a very rapidly-maturing monomer.
   3441..3490    +  CDS            SET1 (fragment): solubility-enhancement tag derived from T7 phage gene 10B
   3498..3545    +  terminator     T7 terminator: transcription terminator for bacteriophage T7 RNA polymerase
   3571..3637    +  CDS            lacZα (fragment): LacZα fragment of β-galactosidase; lacZ fragment
   3642..4097    +  rep_origin     f1 ori (sequence partly withheld): f1 bacteriophage origin of replication; arrow indicates direction of (+) strand synthesis
   4100..4151    -  misc_feature   bom (fragment): basis of mobility region from pBR322
   4178..4282    +  promoter       AmpR promoter: bla
   4283..5143    +  CDS            AmpR: β-lactamase; bla; confers resistance to ampicillin, carbenicillin, and related antibiotics
   5314..5902    +  rep_origin     ori: high-copy-number ColE1/pMB1/pBR322/pUC origin of replication
   6085..6138    +  CDS            lacI (fragment): lac repressor; lacI; The lac repressor binds to the lac operator to inhibit transcription in E. coli. This inhibition can be relieved by adding lactose or isopropyl-β-D-thiogalactopyranoside (IPTG).
>Addgene plasmid #65499 | pFLIP30 | depositor full sequence | sequence record 111219 | pFLIP30 sequence 6139 bps
ATCTCGATCCCGCGAAATTAATACGACTCACTATAGGGAGACCACAACGGTTTCCCTCTAGAAATAATTT
TGTTTAACTTTAAGAAGGAGATATACATATGCGGGGTTCTCATCATCATCATCATCATGGTATGGCTAGC
ATGACTGGTGGACAGCAAATGGGTCGGGATCTGTACGACGATGACGATAAGGATCCGGGCCTCGAGGTTT
CTAAAGGTGAAGAATTGTTTACGGGCGTCGTCCCGATCCTCGTGGAACTCGACGGGGATGTTAACGGGCA
TAAGTTTTCGGTCAGCGGGGAAGGGGAGGGGGACGCGACGTATGGGAAGCTCACTCTCAAGCTGATCTGT
ACGACGGGGAAACTCCCGGTCCCGTGGCCGACGCTGGTCACGACGCTGGGATACGGGCTCCAATGCTTTG
CGAGGTATCCGGACCACATGAAACAGCATGACTTTTTCAAATCGGCGATGCCGGAGGGATACGTGCAGGA
ACGGACGATCTTTTTCAAAGACGATGGGAACTATAAGACGCGGGCGGAAGTCAAGTTTGAAGGGGACACG
CTCGTCAACCGGATCGAACTCAAGGGGATTGACTTCAAAGAGGATGGGAACATACTCGGCCATAAGCTCG
AATACAATTACAACTCGCATAACGTATACATCACCGCGGATAAGCAAAAGAACGGGATCAAAGCCAATTT
CAAAATCCGGCATAACATAGAGGATGGGGGGGTCCAACTGGCGGATCACTATCAGCAAAACACGCCGATA
GGGGATGGGCCGGTCCTCCTCCCGGATAACCATTACCTCTCGTACCAAAGCGCGCTCTCGAAGGACCCGA
ATGAGAAACGGGACCACATGGTTCTCCTGGAGTTCGTCACGGCGGCGGGCATAGGTACCGATATCACAAG
TTTGTACAAAAAAGCTGAACGAGAAACGTAAAATGATATAAATATCAATATATTAAATTAGATTTTGCAT
AAAAAACAGACTACATAATACTGTAAAACACAACATATCCAGTCACTATGGCGGCCGCATTAGGCACCCC
AGGCTTTACACTTTATGCTTCCGGCTCGTATAATGTGTGGATTTTGAGTTAGGATCCGTCGAGATTTTCA
GGAGCTAAGGAAGCTAAAATGGAGAAAAAAATCACTGGATATACCACCGTTGATATATCCCAATGGCATC
GTAAAGAACATTTTGAGGCATTTCAGTCAGTTGCTCAATGTACCTATAACCAGACCGTTCAGCTGGATAT
TACGGCCTTTTTAAAGACCGTAAAGAAAAATAAGCACAAGTTTTATCCGGCCTTTATTCACATTCTTGCC
CGCCTGATGAATGCTCATCCGGAATTCCGTATGGCAATGAAAGACGGTGAGCTGGTGATATGGGATAGTG
TTCACCCTTGTTACACCGTTTTCCATGAGCAAACTGAAACGTTTTCATCGCTCTGGAGTGAATACCACGA
CGATTTCCGGCAGTTTCTACACATATATTCGCAAGATGTGGCGTGTTACGGTGAAAACCTGGCCTATTTC
CCTAAAGGGTTTATTGAGAATATGTTTTTCGTCTCAGCCAATCCCTGGGTGAGTTTCACCAGTTTTGATT
TAAACGTGGCCAATATGGACAACTTCTTCGCCCCCGTTTTCACCATGGGCAAATATTATACGCAAGGCGA
CAAGGTGCTGATGCCGCTGGCGATTCAGGTTCATCATGCCGTTTGTGATGGGCTTCCATGTCGGCAGAAT
GCTTAATGAATTACACAGTACTGCGATGAGTGGCAGGGCGGGGCGTAAACGCGTGGATCCGGCTTACTAA
AAGCCAGATAACAGTATGCGTATTTGCGCGCTGATTTTTGCGGTATAAGAATATATACTGATATGTATAC
CCGAAGTATGTCAAAAAGAGGTATGCTATGAAGCAGCGTATTACAGTGACAGTTGACAGCGACAGCTATC
AGTTGCTCAAGGCATATATGATGTCAATATCTCCGGTCTGGTAAGCACAACCATGCAGAATGAAGCCCGT
CGTCTGCGTGCCGAACGCTGGAAAGCGGAAAATCAGGAAGGGATGGCTGAGGTCGCCCGGTTTATTGAAA
TGAACGGCTCTTTTGCTGACGAGAACAGGGGCTGGTGAAATGCAGTTTAAGGTTTACACCTATAAAACTT
TTGCTGACGAGAACAGGGGCTGGTGAAATGCAGTTTAAGGTTTACACCTATAAAAGAGAGAGCCGTTATC
GTCTGTTTGTGGATGTACAGAGTGATATTATTGACACGCCCGGGCGACGGATGGTGATCCCCCTGGCCAG
TGCACGTCTGCTGTCAGATAAAGTCTCCCGTGAACTTTACCCGGTGGTGCATATCGGGGATGAAAGCTGG
CGCATGATGACCACCGATATGGCCAGTGTGCCGGTCTCCGTTATCGGGGAAGAAGTGGCTGATCTCAGCC
ACCGCGAAAATGACATCAAAAACGCCATTAACCTGATGTTCTGGGGAATATAAATGTCAGGCTCCCTTAT
ACACAGCCAGTCTGCAGGTCGACCATAGTGACTGGATATGTTGTGTTTTACAGTATTATGTAGTCTGTTT
TTTATGCAAAATCTAATTTAATATATTGATATTTATATCATTTTACGTTTCTCGTTCAGCTTTCTTGTAC
AAAGTGGTGATATCGACTAGTGTGAGCAAGGGCGAGGAGCTGTTCACCGGGGTGGTGCCCATCCTGGTCG
AGCTGGACGGCGACGTAAACGGCCACAAGTTCAGCGTGTCCGGCGAGGGCGAGGGCGATGCCACCTACGG
CAAGCTGACCCTGAAGTTCATCTGCACCACCGGTAAGCTGCCCGTGCCCTGGCCCACCCTCGTGACCACC
CTGACCTGGGGCGTGCAGTGCTTCGCCCGCTACCCCGACCACATGAAGCAGCACGACTTCTTCAAGTCCG
CCATGCCCGAAGGCTACGTCCAGGAGCGCACCATCTTCTTCAAGGACGACGGCAACTACAAGACCCGCGC
CGAGGTGAAGTTCGAGGGCGACACCCTGGTGAACCGCATCGAGCTGAAGGGCATCGACTTCAAGGAGGAC
GGCAACATCCTGGGGCACAAGCTGGAGTACAACGCCATCAGCGACAACGTCTATATCACCGCCGACAAGC
AGAAGAACGGCATCAAGGCCAACTTCAAGATCCGCCACAACATCGAGGACGGCAGCGTGCAGCTCGCCGA
CCACTACCAGCAGAACACCCCCATCGGCGACGGCCCCGTGCTGCTGCCCGACAACCACTACCTGAGCACC
CAGTCCAAGCTGAGCAAAGACCCCAACGAGAAGCGCGATCACATGGTCCTGCTGGAGTTCGTGACCGCCG
CCGGGATCACTCTCGGCATGGACGAGCTGTACAAGGAACAAAAATTGATAAGTGAGGAAGATTTATAAGG
GCCCGATCCGGCTGCTAACAAAGCCCGAAAGGAAGCTGAGTTGGCTGCTGCCACCGCTGAGCAATAACTA
GCATAACCCCTTGGGGCCTCTAAACGGGTCTTGAGGGGTTTTTTGCTGAAAGGAGGAACTATATCCGGAT
CTGGCGTAATAGCGAAGAGGCCCGCACCGATCGCCCTTCCCAACAGTTGCGCAGCCTGAATGGCGAATGG
G
[124 nt withheld, positions 3642-3765]
C
[56 nt withheld, positions 3767-3822]
AGCTTTACGGCACCTCGACCG
[64 nt withheld, positions 3844-3907]
CCTTTGACGTTGGAGTCCACGTTCTTT
[37 nt withheld, positions 3935-3971]
ACCCTATCGCGGTCTATTCTTTTGATTTATAAGGGATTTTGCCGATTTCGGCCTATTGGTTAAAAAATGA
GCTGATTTAACAAATATTTAACGCGAATTTTAACAAAATATTAACGTTTACAATTTCGCCTGATGCGGTA
TTTTCTCCTTACGCATCTGTGCGGTATTTCACACCGCATACAGGTGGCACTTTTCGGGGAAATGTGCGCG
GAACCCCTATTTGTTTATTTTTCTAAATACATTCAAATATGTATCCGCTCATGAGACAATAACCCTGATA
AATGCTTCAATAATATTGAAAAAGGAAGAGTATGAGTATTCAACATTTCCGTGTCGCCCTTATTCCCTTT
TTTGCGGCATTTTGCCTTCCTGTTTTTGCTCACCCAGAAACGCTGGTGAAAGTAAAAGATGCTGAAGATC
AGTTGGGTGCACGAGTGGGTTACATCGAACTGGATCTCAACAGCGGTAAGATCCTTGAGAGTTTTCGCCC
CGAAGAACGTTTTCCAATGATGAGCACTTTTAAAGTTCTGCTATGTGATACACTATTATCCCGTATTGAC
GCCGGGCAAGAGCAACTCGGTCGCCGCATACACTATTCTCAGAATGACTTGGTTGAGTACTCACCAGTCA
CAGAAAAGCATCTTACGGATGGCATGACAGTAAGAGAATTATGCAGTGCTGCCATAACCATGAGTGATAA
CACTGCGGCCAACTTACTTCTGACAACGATCGGAGGACCGAAGGAGCTAACCGCTTTTTTGCACAACATG
GGGGATCATGTAACTCGCCTTGATCGTTGGGAACCGGAGCTGAATGAAGCCATACCAAACGACGAGAGTG
ACACCACGATGCCTGTAGCAATGCCAACAACGTTGCGCAAACTATTAACTGGCGAACTACTTACTCTAGC
TTCCCGGCAACAATTAATAGACTGAATGGAGGCGGATAAAGTTGCAGGACCACTTCTGCGCTCGGCCCTT
CCGGCTGGCTGGTTTATTGCTGATAAATCTGGAGCCGGTGAGCGTGGGTCTCGCGGTATCATTGCAGCAC
TGGGGCCAGATGGTAAGCGCTCCCGTATCGTAGTTATCTACACGACGGGGAGTCAGGCAACTATGGATGA
ACGAAATAGACAGATCGCTGAGATAGGTGCCTCACTGATTAAGCATTGGTAACTGTCAGACCAAGTTTAC
TCATATATACTTTAGATTGATTTAAAACTTCATTTTTAATTTAAAAGGATCTAGGTGAAGATCCTTTTTG
ATAATCTCATGACCAAAATCCCTTAACGTGAGTTTTCGTTCCACTGAGCGTCAGACCCCGTAGAAAAGAT
CAAAGGATCTTCTTGAGATCCTTTTTTTCTGCGCGTAATCTGCTGCTTGCAAACAAAAAAACCACCGCTA
CCAGCGGTGGTTTGTTTGCCGGATCAAGAGCTACCAACTCTTTTTCCGAAGGTAACTGGCTTCAGCAGAG
CGCAGATACCAAATACTGTCCTTCTAGTGTAGCCGTAGTTAGGCCACCACTTCAAGAACTCTGTAGCACC
GCCTACATACCTCGCTCTGCTAATCCTGTTACCAGTGGCTGCTGCCAGTGGCGATAAGTCGTGTCTTACC
GGGTTGGACTCAAGACGATAGTTACCGGATAAGGCGCAGCGGTCGGGCTGAACGGGGGGTTCGTGCACAC
AGCCCAGCTTGGAGCGAACGACCTACACCGAACTGAGATACCTACAGCGTGAGCTATGAGAAAGCGCCAC
GCTTCCCGAAGGGAGAAAGGCGGACAGGTATCCGGTAAGCGGCAGGGTCGGAACAGGAGAGCGCACGAGG
GAGCTTCCAGGGGGAAACGCCTGGTATCTTTATAGTCCTGTCGGGTTTCGCCACCTCTGACTTGAGCGTC
GATTTTTGTGATGCTCGTCAGGGGGGCGGAGCCTATGGAAAAACGCCAGCAACGCGGCCTTTTTACGGTT
CCTGGGCTTTTGCTGGCCTTTTGCTCACATGTTCTTTCCTGCGTTATCCCCTGATTCTGTGGATAACCGT
ATTACCGCCTTTGAGTGAGCTGATACCGCTCGCCGCAGCCGAACGACCGAGCGCAGCGAGTCAGTGAGCG
AGGAAGCGGAAGAGCGCCCAATACGCAAACCGCCTCTCCCCGCGCGTTGGCCGATTCATTAATGCAGG
