>Addgene plasmid #65499 | pFLIP30 | addgene partial sequence | sequence record 116503 | T7term 5'-GCTAGTTATTGCTCAGCGG-3'
TTCGGGCTTTGTTAGCAGCCGGATCGGGCCCTTATAAATCTTCCTCACTTATCAATTTTTGTTCCTTGTA
CAGCTCGTCCATGCCGAGAGTGATCCCGGCGGCGGTCACGAACTCCAGCAGGACCATGTGATCGCGCTTC
TCGTTGGGGTCTTTGCTCAGCTTGGACTGGGTGCTCAGGTAGTGGTTGTCGGGCAGCAGCACGGGGCCGT
CGCCGATGGGGGTGTTCTGCTGGTAGTGGTCGGCGAGCTGCACGCTGCCGTCCTCGATGTTGTGGCGGAT
CTTGAAGTTGGCCTTGATGCCGTTCTTCTGCTTGTCGGCGGTGATATAGACGTTGTCGCTGATGGCGTTG
TACTCCAGCTTGTGCCCCAGGATGTTGCCGTCCTCCTTGAAGTCGATGCCCTTCAGCTCGATGCGGTTCA
CCAGGGTGTCGCCCTCGAACTTCACCTCGGCGCGGGTCTTGTAGTTGCCGTCGTCCTTGAAGAAGATGGT
GCGCTCCTGGACGTAGCCTTCGGGCATGGCGGACTTGAAGAAGTCGTGCTGCTTCATGTGGTCGGGGTAG
CGGGCGAAGCACTGCACGCCCCAGGTCAGGGTGGTCACGAGGGTGGGCCAGGGCACGGGCAGCTTGCCGG
TGGTGCAGATGAACTTCAGGGTCAGCTTGCCGTAGGTGGCATCGCCCTCGCCCTCGCCGGACACGCTGAA
CTTGTGGCCGTTTACGTCGCCGTCCAGCTCGACCAGGATGGGCACCACCCCGGTGAACAGCTCCTCGCCC
TTGCTCACACTAGTCGATATCACCACTTTGTACAAGAAAGCTGAACGAGAAACGTAAA
