>Addgene plasmid #65499 | pFLIP30 | addgene partial sequence | sequence record 116505 | T7 5'-TAATACGACTCACTATAGGG-3'
ATACATATGCGGGGTTCTCATCATCATCATCATCATGGTATGGCTAGCATGACTGGTGGACAGCAAATGG
GTCGGGATCTGTACGACGATGACGATAAGGATCCGGGCCTCGAGGTTTCTAAAGGTGAAGAATTGTTTAC
GGGCGTCGTCCCGATCCTCGTGGAACTCGACGGGGATGTTAACGGGCATAAGTTTTCGGTCAGCGGGGAA
GGGGAGGGGGACGCGACGTATGGGAAGCTCACTCTCAAGCTGATCTGTACGACGGGGAAACTCCCGGTCC
CGTGGCCGACGCTGGTCACGACGCTGGGATACGGGCTCCAATGCTTTGCGAGGTATCCGGACCACATGAA
ACAGCATGACTTTTTCAAATCGGCGATGCCGGAGGGATACGTGCAGGAACGGACGATCTTTTTCAAAGAC
GATGGGAACTATAAGACGCGGGCGGAAGTCAAGTTTGAAGGGGACACGCTCGTCAACCGGATCGAACTCA
AGGGGATTGACTTCAAAGAGGATGGGAACATACTCGGCCATAAGCTCGAATACAATTACAACTCGCATAA
CGTATACATCACCGCGGATAAGCAAAAGAACGGGATCAAAGCCAATTTCAAAATCCGGCATAACATAGAG
GATGGGGGGGTCCAACTGGCGGATCACTATCAGCAAAACACGCCGATAGGGGATGGGCCGGTCCTCCTCC
CGGATAACCATTACCTCTCGTACCAAAGCGCGCTCTCGAAGGACCCGAAT
